>Addgene plasmid #103518 | LSB-hsa-miR-423-5p | depositor full sequence | sequence record 196083 | Full Sequence
AATTGAGGGGATAACGCAGGAAAGAACATGTGAGCAAAAGGCCAGCAAAAGGCCAGGAACCGTAAAAAGG
CCGCGTTGCTGGCGTTTTTCCATAGGCTCCGCCCCCCTGACGAGCATCACAAAAATCGACGCTCAAGTCA
GAGGTGGCGAAACCCGACAGGACTATAAAGATACCAGGCGTTTCCCCCTGGAAGCTCCCTCGTGCGCTCT
CCTGTTCCGACCCTGCCGCTTACCGGATACCTGTCCGCCTTTCTCCCTTCGGGAAGCGTGGCGCTTTCTC
ATAGCTCACGCTGTAGGTATCTCAGTTCGGTGTAGGTCGTTCGCTCCAAGCTGGGCTGTGTGCACGAACC
CCCCGTTCAGCCCGACCGCTGCGCCTTATCCGGTAACTATCGTCTTGAGTCCAACCCGGTAAGACACGAC
TTATCGCCACTGGCAGCAGCCACTGGTAACAGGATTAGCAGAGCGAGGTATGTAGGCGGTGCTACAGAGT
TCTTGAAGTGGTGGCCTAACTACGGCTACACTAGAAGAACAGTATTTGGTATCTGCGCTCTGCTGAAGCC
AGTTACCTTCGGAAAAAGAGTTGGTAGCTCTTGATCCGGCAAACAAACCACCGCTGGTAGCGGTGGTTTT
TTTGTTTGCAAGCAGCAGATTACGCGCAGAAAAAAAGGATCTCAAGAAGATCCTTTGATCTTTTCTACGG
GGTCTGACGCTCAGTGGAACGAAAACTCACGTTAAGGGATTTTGGTCATGAGATTATCAAAAAGGATCTT
CACCTAGATCCTTTTAAATTAAAAATGAAGTTTTAAATCAATCTAAAGTATATATGAGTAAACTTGGTCT
GACAGTTACCAATGCTTAATCAGTGAGGCACCTATCTCAGCGATCTGTCTATTTCGTTCATCCATAGTTG
CCTGACTCCCCGTCGTGTAGATAACTACGATACGGGAGGGCTTACCATCTGGCCCCAGTGCTGCAATGAT
ACCGCGAGAACCACGCTCACCGGCTCCAGATTTATCAGCAATAAACCAGCCAGCCGGAAGGGCCGAGCGC
AGAAGTGGTCCTGCAACTTTATCCGCCTCCATCCAGTCTATTAATTGTTGCCGGGAAGCTAGAGTAAGTA
GTTCGCCAGTTAATAGTTTGCGCAACGTTGTTGCCATTGCTACAGGCATCGTGGTGTCACGCTCGTCGTT
TGGTATGGCTTCATTCAGCTCCGGTTCCCAACGATCAAGGCGAGTTACATGATCCCCCATGTTGTGCAAA
AAAGCGGTTAGCTCCTTCGGTCCTCCGATCGTTGTCAGAAGTAAGTTGGCCGCAGTGTTATCACTCATGG
TTATGGCAGCACTGCATAATTCTCTTACTGTCATGCCATCCGTAAGATGCTTTTCTGTGACTGGTGAGTA
CTCAACCAAGTCATTCTGAGAATAGTGTATGCGGCGACCGAGTTGCTCTTGCCCGGCGTCAATACGGGAT
AATACCGCGCCACATAGCAGAACTTTAAAAGTGCTCATCATTGGAAAACGTTCTTCGGGGCGAAAACTCT
CAAGGATCTTACCGCTGTTGAGATCCAGTTCGATGTAACCCACTCGTGCACCCAACTGATCTTCAGCATC
TTTTACTTTCACCAGCGTTTCTGGGTGAGCAAAAACAGGAAGGCAAAATGCCGCAAAAAAGGGAATAAGG
GCGACACGGAAATGTTGAATACTCATACTCTTCCTTTTTCAATATTATTGAAGCATTTATCAGGGTTATT
GTCTCATGAGCGGATACATATTTGAATGTAGCTCCGAATTTCTCGAGGGCTTGTCGACGACGGCGGTCTC
CGTCGTCAGGATCATGAATTCGACCCGCCTGCCACCATGACCGAGTACAAGCCCACGGTGCGCCTCGCCA
CCCGCGACGACGTCCCCCGGGCCGTACGCACCCTCGCCGCCGCGTTCGCCGACTACCCCGCCACGCGCCA
CACCGTCGACCCGGACCGCCACATCGAGCGGGTCACCGAGCTGCAAGAACTCTTCCTCACGCGCGTCGGG
CTCGACATCGGCAAGGTGTGGGTCGCGGACGACGGCGCCGCGGTGGCGGTCTGGACCACGCCGGAGAGCG
TCGAAGCGGGGGCGGTGTTCGCCGAGATCGGCCCGCGCATGGCCGAGTTGAGCGGTTCCCGGCTGGCCGC
GCAGCAACAGATGGAAGGCCTCCTGGCGCCGCACCGGCCCAAGGAGCCCGCGTGGTTCCTGGCCACCGTC
GGCGTCTCGCCCGACCACCAGGGCAAGGGTCTGGGCAGCGCCGTCGTGCTCCCCGGAGTGGAGGCGGCCG
AGCGCGCCGGGGTGCCCGCCTTCCTGGAGACATCCGCGCCCCGCAACCTCCCCTTCTACGAGCGGCTCGG
CTTCACCGTCACCGCCGACGTCGAGGTGCCCGAAGGACCGCGCACCTGGTGCATGACCCGCAAGCCCGGT
GCCTGATACGCGTGAATTCACTCCTCAGGTGCAGGCTGCCTATCAGAAGGTGGTGGCTGGTGTGGCCAAT
GCCCTGGCTCACAAATACCACTGAGATCTTTTTCCCTCTGCCAAAAATTATGGGGACATCATGAAGCCCC
TTGAGCATCTGACTTCTGGCTAATAAAGGAAATTTATTTTCATTGCAATAGTGTGTTGGAATTTTTTGTG
TCTCTCACTCGGAAGGACATATGGGAGGGCAAATCATTTAAAACATCAGAATGAGTATTTGGTTTAGAGT
TTGGCAACATATGCCCATATGCTGGCTGCCATGAACAAAGGTTGGCTATAAAGAGGTCATCAGTATATGA
AACAGCCCCCTGCTGTCCATTCCTTATTCCATAGAAAAGCCTTGACTTGAGGTTAGATTTTTTTTATATT
TTGTTTTGTGTTATTTTTTTCTTTAACATCCCTAAAATTTTCCTTACATGTTTTACTAGCCAGATTTTTC
CTCCTCTCCTGACTACTCCCAGTCATAGCTGTCCCTCTTCTCTTATGGAGATCCCTCGACCTGCAGCCCA
AGCTTGAATTCTCTAGAATTACCCTGTTATCCCTATGCTTGGTTTACCGAGCTCTTATTGGTTTTCAAAC
TTCATTGACTGTGCCCAACGCGCCTGGGAGCTCACGGGGACAGCCCCCCCCCAAAGCCCCCAGGGATGTA
ATTACGTCCCTCCCCCGCTAGGGGGCAGCAGCGAGCCGCCCGGGGCTCCGCTCCGGTCCGGCGCTCCCCC
CGCATCCCCGAGCCGGCAGCGTGCGGGGACAGCCCGGGCACGGGGAAGGTGGCACGGGATCGCTTTCCTC
TGAACGCTTCTCGCTGCTCTTTGAGCCTGCAGACACCTGGGGGGATACGGGGAAAAAGCTAGGCTGAAAG
ACCGGTTCTTAGAATGACACGCGCCTGGGAGCTCACGGGGACAGCCCCCCCCCAAAGCCCCCAGGGATGT
AATTACGTCCCTCCCCCGCTAGGGGGCAGCAGCGAGCCGCCCGGGGCTCCGCTCCGGTCCGGCGCTCCCC
CCGCATCCCCGAGCCGGCAGCGTGCGGGGACAGCCCGGGCACGGGGAAGGTGGCACGGGATCGCTTTCCT
CTGAACGCTTCTCGCTGCTCTTTGAGCCTGCAGACACCTGGGGGGATACGGGGAAAAAGCTAACTTCTGA
GACGACAACTTTGTATAGAAAAGTTGGCTCCGAATTCGCCCTTGACAGCAGAGATCCAGTTTGGTTAATT
AATTGGCTCCGGTGCCCGTCAGTGGGCAGAGCGCACATCGCCCACAGTCCCCGAGAAGTTGTGGGGAGGG
GTCGGCAATTGAACCGGTGCCTAGAGAAGGTGGCGCGGGGTAAACTGGGAAAGTGATGTCGTGTACTGGC
TCCGCCTTTTTCCCGAGGGTGGGGGAGAACCGTATATAAGTGCAGTAGTCGCCGTGAACGTTCTTTTTCG
CAACGGGTTTGCCGCCAGAACACAGGTAAGTGCCGTGTGTGGTTCCCGCGGGCCTGGCCTCTTTACGGGT
TATGGCCCTTGCGTGCCTTGAATTACTTCCACCTGGCTGCAGTACGTGATTCTTGATCCCGAGCTTCGGG
TTGGAAGTGGGTGGGAGAGTTCGAGGCCTTGCGCTTAAGGAGCCCCTTCGCCTCGTGCTTGAGTTGAGGC
CTGGCCTGGGCGCTGGGGCCGCCGCGTGCGAATCTGGTGGCACCTTCGCGCCTGTCTCGCTGCTTTCGAT
AAGTCTCTAGCCATTTAAAATTTTTGATGACCTGCTGCGACGCTTTTTTTCTGGCAAGATAGTCTTGTAA
ATGCGGGCCAAGATCTGCACACTGGTATTTCGGTTTTTGGGGCCGCGGGCGGCGACGGGGCCCGTGCGTC
CCAGCGCACATGTTCGGCGAGGCGGGGCCTGCGAGCGCGGCCACCGAGAATCGGACGGGGGTAGTCTCAA
GCTGGCCGGCCTGCTCTGGTGCCTGGCCTCGCGCCGCCGTGTATCGCCCCGCCCTGGGCGGCAAGGCTGG
CCCGGTCGGCACCAGTTGCGTGAGCGGAAAGATGGCCGCTTCCCGGCCCTGCTGCAGGGAGCTCAAAATG
GAGGACGCGGCGCTCGGGAGAGCGGGCGGGTGAGTCACCCACACAAAGGAAAAGGGCCTTTCCGTCCTCA
GCCGTCGCTTCATGTGACTCCACGGAGTACCGGGCGCCGTCCAGGCACCTCGATTAGTTCTCGAGCTTTT
GGAGTACGTCGTCTTTAGGTTGGGGGGAGGGGTTTTATGCGATGGAGTTTCCCCACACTGAGTGGGTGGA
GACTGAAGTTAGGCCAGCTTGGCACTTGATGTAATTCTCCTTGGAATTTGCCCTTTTTGAGTTTGGATCT
TGGTTCATTCTCAAGCCTCAGACAGTGGTTCAAAGTTTTTTTCTTCCATTTCAGGTGTCGTGAGAAGGGC
GAATTCGACCCAAGTTTGTACAAAAAAGCAGGCTGGATCCAGGTGCCACCATGGTGAGCGAGCTGATTAA
GGAGAACATGCACATGAAGCTGTACATGGAGGGCACCGTGAACAACCACCACTTCAAGTGCACATCCGAG
GGCGAAGGCAAGCCCTACGAGGGCACCCAGACCATGAGAATCAAGGCGGTCGAGGGCGGCCCTCTCCCCT
TCGCCTTCGACATCCTGGCTACCAGCTTCATGTACGGCAGCAAAACCTTCATCAACCACACCCAGGGCAT
CCCCGACTTCTTTAAGCAGTCCTTCCCCGAGGGCTTCACATGGGAGAGAGTCACCACATACGAAGATGGG
GGCGTGCTGACCGCTACCCAGGACACCAGCCTCCAGGACGGCTGCCTCATCTACAACGTCAAGATCAGAG
GGGTGAACTTCCCATCCAACGGCCCTGTGATGCAGAAGAAAACACTCGGCTGGGAGGCCTCCACCGAGAC
ACTGTACCCCGCTGACGGCGGCCTGGAAGGCAGAGCCGACATGGCCCTGAAGCTCGTGGGCGGGGGCCAC
CTGATCTGCAACCTTAAGACCACATACAGATCCAAGAAACCCGCTAAGAACCTCAAGATGCCCGGCGTCT
ACTATGTGGACAGGAGACTGGAAAGAATCAAGGAGGCCGACAAAGAGACATACGTCGAGCAGCACGAGGT
GGCTGTGGCCAGATACTGCGACCTCCCTAGCAAACTGGGGCACAAACTTAATTGAGAATTCTACCACCCA
GCTTTCTTGTACAAAGTGGTACGTCTCAAGACCAGAGGTCTCTGCTTGCTCTGTAAAAGTCTCGCTCTCT
GCCCCTCAAAAGTCTCGCTCTCTGCCCCTCAAAAGTCTCGCTCTCTGCCCCTCAAAAGTCTCGCTCTCTG
CCCCTCACAACCAGAAGAGACCTGTGCTTCACTCCTCAGGTGCAGGCTGCCTATCAGAAGGTGGTGGCTG
GTGTGGCCAATGCCCTGGCTCACAAATACCACTGAGATCTTTTTCCCTCTGCCAAAAATTATGGGGACAT
CATGAAGCCCCTTGAGCATCTGACTTCTGGCTAATAAAGGAAATTTATTTTCATTGCAATAGTGTGTTGG
AATTTTTTGTGTCTCTCACTCGGAAGGACATATGGGAGGGCAAATCATTTAAAACATCAGAATGAGTATT
TGGTTTAGAGTTTGGCAACATATGCCCATATGCTGGCTGCCATGAACAAAGGTTGGCTATAAAGAGGTCA
TCAGTATATGAAACAGCCCCCTGCTGTCCATTCCTTATTCCATAGAAAAGCCTTGACTTGAGGTTAGATT
TTTTTTATATTTTGTTTTGTGTTATTTTTTTCTTTAACATCCCTAAAATTTTCCTTACATGTTTTACTAG
CCAGATTTTTCCTCCTCTCCTGACTACTCCCAGTCATAGCTGTCCCTCTTCTCTTATGGAGATCCCGAGC
GGTGCGTTTTTATGCTTGTAGTATTGTATAATGTTTTTAAGATCCAAGCTTCTGACCTCTTCTCTTCCTC
CCACAGGGCCTCGAGACAATTGCATCGATGGTACCAGTGAAAGTCTGCAATGAATTCGAGTTGGCGCGCC
TGTCATTCTAAATCTCTCTTTCAGCCTAAAGCTTTTTCCCCGTATCCCCCCAGGTGTCTGCAGGCTCAAA
GAGCAGCGAGAAGCGTTCAGAGGAAAGCGATCCCGTGCCACCTTCCCCGTGCCCGGGCTGTCCCCGCACG
CTGCCGGCTCGGGGATGCGGGGGGAGCGCCGGACCGGAGCGGAGCCCCGGGCGGCTCGCTGCTGCCCCCT
AGCGGGGGAGGGACGTAATTACATCCCTGGGGGCTTTGGGAGGGGGCTGTCCCCGTGAGCTCCCAGGCGC
GCCTGTCATTCTAAATCTCTCTTTCAGCCTAAAGCTTTTTCCCCGTATCCCCCCAGGTGTCTGCAGGCTC
AAAGAGCAGCGAGAAGCGTTCAGAGGAAAGCGATCCCGTGCCACCTTCCCCGTGCCCGGGCTGTCCCCGC
ACGCTGCCGGCTCGGGGATGCGGGGGGAGCGCCGGACCGGAGCGGAGCCCCGGGCGGCTCGCTGCTGCCC
CCTAGCGGGGGAGGGACGTAATTACATCCCTGGGGGCTTTGGGGGGGGGCTGTCCCCGTGAGCTCCCAGG
CGCGCCAACTCGGTACCGTATCGATGTCGACGTTAACGCTAGTGATATCAACTTTGTATAGAAAAGTTGG
CTCCGAATTCGCCCTTGACAGCAGAGATCCAGTTTGGTTAATTAATTGGCTCCGGTGCCCGTCAGTGGGC
AGAGCGCACATCGCCCACAGTCCCCGAGAAGTTGTGGGGAGGGGTCGGCAATTGAACCGGTGCCTAGAGA
AGGTGGCGCGGGGTAAACTGGGAAAGTGATGTCGTGTACTGGCTCCGCCTTTTTCCCGAGGGTGGGGGAG
AACCGTATATAAGTGCAGTAGTCGCCGTGAACGTTCTTTTTCGCAACGGGTTTGCCGCCAGAACACAGGT
AAGTGCCGTGTGTGGTTCCCGCGGGCCTGGCCTCTTTACGGGTTATGGCCCTTGCGTGCCTTGAATTACT
TCCACCTGGCTGCAGTACGTGATTCTTGATCCCGAGCTTCGGGTTGGAAGTGGGTGGGAGAGTTCGAGGC
CTTGCGCTTAAGGAGCCCCTTCGCCTCGTGCTTGAGTTGAGGCCTGGCCTGGGCGCTGGGGCCGCCGCGT
GCGAATCTGGTGGCACCTTCGCGCCTGTCTCGCTGCTTTCGATAAGTCTCTAGCCATTTAAAATTTTTGA
TGACCTGCTGCGACGCTTTTTTTCTGGCAAGATAGTCTTGTAAATGCGGGCCAAGATCTGCACACTGGTA
TTTCGGTTTTTGGGGCCGCGGGCGGCGACGGGGCCCGTGCGTCCCAGCGCACATGTTCGGCGAGGCGGGG
CCTGCGAGCGCGGCCACCGAGAATCGGACGGGGGTAGTCTCAAGCTGGCCGGCCTGCTCTGGTGCCTGGC
CTCGCGCCGCCGTGTATCGCCCCGCCCTGGGCGGCAAGGCTGGCCCGGTCGGCACCAGTTGCGTGAGCGG
AAAGATGGCCGCTTCCCGGCCCTGCTGCAGGGAGCTCAAAATGGAGGACGCGGCGCTCGGGAGAGCGGGC
GGGTGAGTCACCCACACAAAGGAAAAGGGCCTTTCCGTCCTCAGCCGTCGCTTCATGTGACTCCACGGAG
TACCGGGCGCCGTCCAGGCACCTCGATTAGTTCTCGAGCTTTTGGAGTACGTCGTCTTTAGGTTGGGGGG
AGGGGTTTTATGCGATGGAGTTTCCCCACACTGAGTGGGTGGAGACTGAAGTTAGGCCAGCTTGGCACTT
GATGTAATTCTCCTTGGAATTTGCCCTTTTTGAGTTTGGATCTTGGTTCATTCTCAAGCCTCAGACAGTG
GTTCAAAGTTTTTTTCTTCCATTTCAGGTGTCGTGAGAAGGGCGAATTCGACCCAAGTTTGTACAAAAAA
GCAGGCTCGCCACCATGGTGAGCAAGGGCGAGGAGCTGTTCACCGGGGTGGTGCCCATCCTGGTCGAGCT
GGACGGCGACGTAAACGGCCACAAGTTCAGCGTGAGGGGCGAGGGCGAGGGCGATGCCACCAACGGCAAG
CTGACCCTGAAGTTCATCTGCACCACCGGCAAGCTGCCCGTGCCCTGGCCCACCCTCGTGACCACCCTGA
GCCACGGCGTGCAGTGCTTCGCCCGCTACCCCGACCACATGAAGCAGCACGACTTCTTCAAGTCCGCCAT
GCCCGAAGGCTACGTCCAGGAGCGCACCATCTTCTTCAAGGACGACGGCACCTACAAGACCCGCGCCGAG
GTGAAGTTCGAGGGCGACACCCTAGTGAACCGCATCGAGCTGAAGGGCGTCGACTTCAAGGAGGACGGCA
ACATCCTGGGGCACAAGCTGGAGTACAACTTCAACAGCCACAACATCTATATCATGGCCGTCAAGCAGAA
GAACGGCATCAAGGTGAACTTCAAGATCCGCCACAACGTGGAGGACGGCAGCGTGCAGCTCGCCGACCAC
TACCAGCAGAACACCCCCATCGGCGACGGCCCCGTGCTGCTGCCCGACAGCCACTACCTGAGCACCCAGT
CCGTGCTGAGCAAAGACCCCAACGAGAAGCGCGATCACATGGTCCTGCTGGAGTTCCGCACCGCCGCCGG
GATCACTCTCGGCATGGACGAGCTGTACAAGTAATACCACCCAGCTTTCTTGTACAAAGTGGTACGCGTG
AATTCACTCCTCAGGTGCAGGCTGCCTATCAGAAGGTGGTGGCTGGTGTGGCCAATGCCCTGGCTCACAA
ATACCACTGAGATCTTTTTCCCTCTGCCAAAAATTATGGGGACATCATGAAGCCCCTTGAGCATCTGACT
TCTGGCTAATAAAGGAAATTTATTTTCATTGCAATAGTGTGTTGGAATTTTTTGTGTCTCTCACTCGGAA
GGACATATGGGAGGGCAAATCATTTAAAACATCAGAATGAGTATTTGGTTTAGAGTTTGGCAACATATGC
CCATATGCTGGCTGCCATGAACAAAGGTTGGCTATAAAGAGGTCATCAGTATATGAAACAGCCCCCTGCT
GTCCATTCCTTATTCCATAGAAAAGCCTTGACTTGAGGTTAGATTTTTTTTATATTTTGTTTTGTGTTAT
TTTTTTCTTTAACATCCCTAAAATTTTCCTTACATGTTTTACTAGCCAGATTTTTCCTCCTCTCCTGACT
ACTCCCAGTCATAGCTGTCCCTCTTCTCTTATGGAGATCCCTCGACCTGCAGCCCAAGCTTGGCGTAATC
ATGGTCATAGCTGTTTCCTGTGTGAAATTGTTATCCGCTCACAATTCCACACAACATACGAGCCGGAAGC
ATAAAGTGTAAAGCCTGGGGTGCCTAATGAGTGAGCTAACTCACATTAATTGCGTTGCGCTCACTGCCCG
CTTTCCAGTCGGGAAACCTGTCGTGCCAGCGGATCGACAGTACTAAGCTTGGTCTAATACCCAATCTCTC
GTCTTATCCAGATGTTTTATACGCCTCTGGCCCGTGTCTCAAAATCTCTGATGTTACATTGCACAAGATA
AAATAATATCATCATGAACAATAAAACTGTCTGCTTACATAAACAGTAATACAAGGGGTGTTATGAGCCA
TATTCAACGGGAAACGTCGAGGCCGCGATTAAATTCCAACATGGATGCTGATTTATATGGGTATAAATGG
GCTCGCGATAATGTCGGGCAATCAGGTGCGACAATCTATCGCTTGTATGGGAAGCCCGATGCGCCAGAGT
TGTTTCTGAAACATGGCAAAGGTAGCGTTGCCAATGATGTTACAGATGAGATGGTCAGACTAAACTGGCT
GACGGAATTTATGCCTCTTCCGACCATCAAGCATTTTATCCGTACTCCTGATGATGCATGGTTACTCACC
ACTGCGATCCCCGGAAAAACAGCATTCCAGGTATTAGAAGAATATCCTGATTCAGGTGAAAATATTGTTG
ATGCGCTGGCAGTGTTCCTGCGCCGGTTGCATTCGATTCCTGTTTGTAATTGTCCTTTTAACAGCGATCG
CGTATTTCGTCTCGCTCAGGCGCAATCACGAATGAATAACGGTTTGGTTGATGCGAGTGATTTTGATGAC
GAGCGTAATGGCTGGCCTGTTGAACAAGTCTGGAAAGAAATGCATAAACTTTTGCCATTCTCACCGGATT
CAGTCGTCACTCATGGTGATTTCTCACTTGATAACCTTATTTTTGACGAGGGGAAATTAATAGGTTGTAT
TGATGTTGGACGAGTCGGAATCGCAGACCGATACCAGGATCTTGCCATCCTATGGAACTGCCTCGGTGAG
TTTTCTCCTTCATTACAGAAACGGCTTTTTCAAAAATATGGTATTGATAATCCTGATATGAATAAATTGC
AGTTTCATTTGATGCTCGATGAGTTTTTCTAATCAGAATTGGTTAATTGGTTGTAACACTGGCAGAGCAT
TACGCTGACTTGACGGGACGGCGCAAGCTCATGACCAAAATCCCTTAACGTGAGTTACGCGTCGTTCCAC
TGAGCGTCAGAGGTATCACTAGTATTACAGAGGTAAGTTATAACAGTCGCCTAACCC
Features (pLannotate 1.2.2; 28 found; start..end, strand, type, name):
     87..675     -  rep_origin     ori: high-copy-number ColE1/pMB1/pBR322/pUC origin of replication
    846..1706    -  CDS            AmpR: β-lactamase; bla; confers resistance to ampicillin, carbenicillin, and related antibiotics
   1707..1778    -  promoter       AmpR promoter: bla
   1857..2456    +  CDS            PuroR: puromycin N-acetyltransferase; pac from Streptomyces alboniger; confers resistance to puromycin
   2461..2541    +  CDS            HBB (fragment): HBB_PONPY - Experimental evidence at transcript level: Swiss-Prot protein existence level 2. Involved in oxygen transport from the lung to the various peripheral tissues. From Pongo pygmaeus (Bornean orangutan).
   2612..2667    +  polyA_signal   β-globin poly(A) signal: rabbit β-globin polyadenylation signal (Gil and Proudfoot, 1987)
   3646..3666    +  protein_bind   attB4: mutant version of attB; core recombination site for the Gateway® BP reaction BP Clonase™
   3734..3945    +  promoter       EF-1α core promoter: core promoter for human elongation factor EF-1α
   3946..4884    +  intron         EF-1α intron A: intron upstream of the start codon of human EF-1α
   4911..4931    +  protein_bind   attB1: mutant version of attB; core recombination site for the Gateway® BP reaction BP Clonase™
   4951..5646    +  CDS            mKate2: mKate2 is a basic (constitutively fluorescent) red fluorescent protein published in 2009, derived from Entacmaea quadricolor. It is reported to be a rapidly-maturing monomer with moderate acid sensitivity.
   5666..5690    -  protein_bind   attB2: mutant version of attB; recombination site for the Gateway® BP reaction BP Clonase™
   5838..5912    +  CDS            HBB (fragment): HBB_PONPY - Experimental evidence at transcript level: Swiss-Prot protein existence level 2. Involved in oxygen transport from the lung to the various peripheral tissues. From Pongo pygmaeus (Bornean orangutan).
   5983..6038    +  polyA_signal   β-globin poly(A) signal: rabbit β-globin polyadenylation signal (Gil and Proudfoot, 1987)
   6422..6447    +  misc_feature   SA: splice acceptor site
   7119..7139    +  protein_bind   attB4: mutant version of attB; core recombination site for the Gateway® BP reaction BP Clonase™
   7207..7418    +  promoter       EF-1α core promoter: core promoter for human elongation factor EF-1α
   7419..8357    +  intron         EF-1α intron A: intron upstream of the start codon of human EF-1α
   8384..8404    +  protein_bind   attB1: mutant version of attB; core recombination site for the Gateway® BP reaction BP Clonase™
   8415..9131    +  CDS            EBFP2: EBFP2 is a basic (constitutively fluorescent) blue fluorescent protein published in 2007, derived from Aequorea victoria. It is reported to be a rapidly-maturing monomer with moderate acid sensitivity.
   9139..9163    -  protein_bind   attB2: mutant version of attB; recombination site for the Gateway® BP reaction BP Clonase™
   9167..9247    +  CDS            HBB (fragment): HBB_PONPY - Experimental evidence at transcript level: Swiss-Prot protein existence level 2. Involved in oxygen transport from the lung to the various peripheral tissues. From Pongo pygmaeus (Bornean orangutan).
   9318..9373    +  polyA_signal   β-globin poly(A) signal: rabbit β-globin polyadenylation signal (Gil and Proudfoot, 1987)
   9756..9778    -  protein_bind   lac operator (fragment): The lac repressor binds to the lac operator to inhibit transcription in E. coli. This inhibition can be relieved by adding lactose or isopropyl-β-D-thiogalactopyranoside (IPTG). lac repressor encoded by lacI
   9782..9812    -  promoter       lac promoter: promoter for the E. coli lac operon
   9827..9848    -  protein_bind   CAP binding site: CAP binding activates transcription in the presence of cAMP. E. coli catabolite activator protein
   9861..9900    -  CDS            lacI (fragment): lac repressor; lacI; The lac repressor binds to the lac operator to inhibit transcription in E. coli. This inhibition can be relieved by adding lactose or isopropyl-β-D-thiogalactopyranoside (IPTG).
  10073..10882   +  CDS            KanR: aminoglycoside phosphotransferase; aph(3')-Ia; confers resistance to kanamycin in bacteria or G418 (Geneticin®) in eukaryotes
