[The description below was written by a language model from this plasmid's Addgene catalogue record and pLannotate feature annotations shown in this document.]
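Description:
LSB-hsa-miR-423-5p is a mammalian expression plasmid from a synthetic-biology series of fluorescent microRNA sensors built on the Low Sensor Backbone (LSB). It is about 11 kb and replicates in E. coli from a high-copy ColE1/pUC-type origin. It carries both an ampicillin (β-lactamase) and a kanamycin (aph(3')-Ia) resistance gene, and the record lists dual selection with both antibiotics. A puromycin N-acetyltransferase coding sequence followed by a rabbit β-globin polyadenylation signal is also present for selection in mammalian cells, although the feature table does not annotate a promoter directly upstream of it.

The payload consists of two parallel transcription units. Each is driven by the human EF-1α core promoter with its intron A and terminated by a β-globin poly(A) signal. Gateway attB4, attB1 and attB2 scars flank the promoter and coding modules. The first unit expresses the red fluorescent protein mKate2, and according to the catalogue entry its 3' UTR contains a target site for human miR-423-5p. This site is not annotated as a separate feature, but a gap between mKate2 and its β-globin 3' sequences is consistent with that placement. The second unit expresses EBFP2 without the target and serves as an internal reference for plasmid dose and expression capacity. Active miR-423-5p in transfected cells represses mKate2, so the ratio of red to blue fluorescence reports miRNA activity in individual cells.

The depositors note that the repeated poly(A) elements make the plasmid inherently unstable. They also report small insertions flanking the puromycin coding region in the physical plasmid relative to the deposited sequence, which are said not to affect puromycin selection.
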