Addgene plasmid #103518: LSB-hsa-miR-423-5p
Purpose: Used to sense miRNA activity using fluorescence based tools. hsa-miR-423-5p target in 3' UTR of of mKate. miRNA activity can be measured by the repression of mKate2 relative to EBFP2 fluorescent proteins . Plasmid is inherently unstable; please see Depositor Comments
Depositing lab: Ron Weiss. Depositing organization: Massachusetts Institute of Technology. Publication: A mixed antagonistic/synergistic miRNA repression model enables accurate predictions of multi-input miRNA sensor activity. Gam JJ, Babb J, Weiss R. Nat Commun. 2018 Jun 22;9(1):2430. doi: 10.1038/s41467-018-04575-0. PubMed 29934631.
Backbone
  Vector backbone: Low Sensor Backbone (LSB)
  Vector type: Mammalian Expression, Synthetic Biology
Growth in bacteria
  Bacterial resistance: Ampicillin and Kanamycin, 100 & 50 μg/mL
  Growth temperature: 30°C
  Growth strain: NEB Stable
  Copy number: High Copy
Gene/Insert
  Gene/Insert name: hsa-miR-423-5p target
  Species: H. sapiens (human)
  Entrez Gene: MIR423 (a.k.a. MIRN423, hsa-mir-423, mir-423)
  Promoter: EF-1a
  Cloning method: Gibson Cloning
Terms and licenses: Academic/Nonprofit Terms; Industry Terms: Not Available to Industry
Depositor comments: Please note that this plasmid is inherently unstable due to a repeating poly A element. We recommend performing a diagnostic digest on multiple colonies upon receipt. The depositors would like to note the presence of several discrepancies between the depositor sequence and physical plasmid sequence. In particular, the sequences upstream and downstream of the puromycin coding region have 10 bp insertions which do not affect the ability to perform puromycin selection. The sequences for those regions within the physical plasmids are as follows: Upstream of Puro: GAATTCGACCGCCTGTCTCAAGGTGCCACC; Downstream of Puro: GCTTTGAGACTACGCGTGAATTCACTCCTC.
How to cite: LSB-hsa-miR-423-5p was a gift from Ron Weiss (Addgene plasmid # 103518 ; http://n2t.net/addgene:103518 ; RRID:Addgene_103518)
