>Addgene plasmid #103518 | LSB-hsa-miR-423-5p | depositor partial sequence | sequence record 196084 | hsa-miR-423-5p target
AAAGTCTCGCTCTCTGCCCCTCA
