>Addgene plasmid #103518 | LSB-hsa-miR-423-5p | addgene partial sequence | sequence record 272166 | mKate2-F 5'-ACCCGCTAAGAACCTCAAGA-3'
CAAGGAGGCCGACAAAGAGACATACGTCGAGCAGCACGAGGTGGCTGTGGCCAGATACTGCGACCTCCCT
AGCAAACTGGGGCACAAACTTAATTGAGAATTCTACCACCCAGCTTTCTTGTACAAAGTGGTACGTCTCA
AGACCAGAGGTCTCTGCTTGCTCTGTAAAAGTCTCGCTCTCTGCCCCTCAAAAGTCTCGCTCTCTGCCCC
TCAAAAGTCTCGCTCTCTGCCCCTCAAAAGTCTCGCTCTCTGCCCCTCACAACCAGAAGAGACCTGTGCT
TCACTCCTCAGGTGCAGGCTGCCTATCAGAAGGTGGTGGCTGGTGTGGCCAATGCCCTGGCTCACAAATA
CCACTGAGATCTTTTTCCCTCTGCCAAAAATTATGGGGACATCATGAAGCCCCTTGAGCATCTGACTTCT
GGCTAATAAAGGAAATTTATTTTCAT
